>Addgene plasmid #107647 | Pmo_ifb | addgene full sequence | sequence record 208837 | Addgene NGS Result
CTCTTCCGCTTCCTCGCTCACTGACTCGCTGCGCTCGGTCGTTCGGCTGCGGCGAGCGGTATCAGCTCAC
TCAAAGGCGGTAATACGGTTATCCACAGAATCAGGGGATAACGCAGGAAAGAACATGTGAGCAAAAGGCC
AGCAAAAGGCCAGGAACCGTAAAAAGGCCGCGTTGCTGGCGTTTTTCCATAGGCTCCGCCCCCCTGACGA
GCATCACAAAAATCGACGCTCAAGTCAGAGGTGGCGAAACCCGACAGGACTATAAAGATACCAGGCGTTT
CCCCCTGGAAGCTCCCTCGTGCGCTCTCCTGTTCCGACCCTGCCGCTTACCGGATACCTGTCCGCCTTTC
TCCCTTCGGGAAGCGTGGCGCTTTCTCATAGCTCACGCTGTAGGTATCTCAGTTCGGTGTAGGTCGTTCG
CTCCAAGCTGGGCTGTGTGCACGAACCCCCCGTTCAGCCCGACCGCTGCGCCTTATCCGGTAACTATCGT
CTTGAGTCCAACCCGGTAAGACACGACTTATCGCCACTGGCAGCAGCCACTGGTAACAGGATTAGCAGAG
CGAGGTATGTAGGCGGTGCTACAGAGTTCTTGAAGTGGTGGCCTAACTACGGCTACACTAGAAGAACAGT
ATTTGGTATCTGCGCTCTGCTGAAGCCAGTTACCTTCGGAAAAAGAGTTGGTAGCTCTTGATCCGGCAAA
CAAACCACCGCTGGTAGCGGTGGTTTTTTTGTTTGCAAGCAGCAGATTACGCGCAGAAAAAAAGGATCTC
AAGAAGATCCTTTGATCTTTTCTACGGGGTCTGACGCTCAGTGGAACGACGCGTAACTCACGTTAAGGGA
TTTTGGTCATGAGCTTGCGCCGTCCCGTCAAGTCAGCGTAATGCTCTGCCAGTGTTACAACCAATTAACC
AATTCTGATTAGAAAAACTCATCGAGCATCAAATGAAACTGCAATTTATTCATATCAGGATTATCAATAC
CATATTTTTGAAAAAGCCGTTTCTGTAATGAAGGAGAAAACTCACCGAGGCAGTTCCATAGGATGGCAAG
ATCCTGGTATCGGTCTGCGATTCCGACTCGTCCAACATCAATACAACCTATTAATTTCCCCTCGTCAAAA
ATAAGGTTATCAAGTGAGAAATCACCATGAGTGACGACTGAATCCGGTGAGAATGGCAAAAGTTTATGCA
TTTCTTTCCAGACTTGTTCAACAGGCCAGCCATTACGCTCGTCATCAAAATCACTCGCATCAACCAAACC
GTTATTCATTCGTGATTGCGCCTGAGCGAGACGAAATACGCGATCGCTGTTAAAAGGACAATTACAAACA
GGAATCGAATGCAACCGGCGCAGGAACACTGCCAGCGCATCAACAATATTTTCACCTGAATCAGGATATT
CTTCTAATACCTGGAATGCTGTTTTTCCGGGGATCGCAGTGGTGAGTAACCATGCATCATCAGGAGTACG
GATAAAATGCTTGATGGTCGGAAGAGGCATAAATTCCGTCAGCCAGTTTAGTCTGACCATCTCATCTGTA
ACATCATTGGCAACGCTACCTTTGCCATGTTTCAGAAACAACTCTGGCGCATCGGGCTTCCCATACAAGC
GATAGATTGTCGCACCTGATTGCCCGACATTATCGCGAGCCCATTTATACCCATATAAATCAGCATCCAT
GTTGGAATTTAATCGCGGCCTCGACGTTTCCCGTTGAATATGGCTCATAACACCCCTTGTATTACTGTTT
ATGTAAGCAGACAGTTTTATTGTTCATGATGATATATTTTTATCTTGTGCAATGTAACATCAGAGATTTT
GAGACACGGGCCAGAGCTGCCAGGAAACAGCTATGACCATGTAATACGACTCACTATAGGGGATCCTCAA
AAAACCCCTCAAGACCCGTTTAGAGGCCCCAAGGGGTTATGTGGAAGTAATACGACTCACTATAGGGCGA
ATTGGGTACCGGGCCCGGCCAATTCTACCCGCTCCGATGGATCTTTGTAAGCCAATGAAGTCAATTCGCG
AACCTCCGATTCGTAGATCTTTTTTAGAAATTCGATTTTGTCTCGTAAGGATTGCACCTCATTTTGAGCC
ATTATGTGATCAAGCGTTTCTTTGTCGAGGTCCTTCTTCAATTGGGTAACTTCGTCTTTCAATCGTCCAA
TCTCTTTATCGTCTCGTGTTTTTTCGTCTTCCAAACCCATCAATCGTCGACGAAGACTAGTCACTTCATT
TTCGTAGTCATTAAGCTGGGAATTCATTCTGTCTATAGTTTCTTTGTCAGCATTATGTATTTGATTCACT
TCACTAAGCTCAATCTCTGATTCCTGCAGCAAATCCTCAATAGAATTGATTCTCATCTCCAGTTGCACCT
TTGCACCTTCAGCAGAATCCAAAGATTTCCGCAAGTTATTCATATCATTATCATACTGATCCTTGATTCG
TTCAGTTTCTTTGCCCCATTGATTTTTTAGGTCCACCAATTCGTCGGTCAGGGCTCTATTTTCATCCTCG
AGATGCTTTACCTTGTCTATGTAGTTTGCGAATCGATCATTCAACTCCTGAAGTGCTTGTCGTTCTTTCT
CACGACCGTTCATTAAGGTGCTGACGCCTGATTGTACAATATTAGACGTAGCACCTGAACTGGCATTGAC
GCCGTAGCTTTTCTTCATTTCGATTCGTCGAACATTAGTAACACTTTGACCTCCGACCGGGATGGTAATG
CCGCTAGCCATGGAACCGGTGGATCCACTAGTTCTAGAGCGGCCGCCACCGCGGTGGAGCTCGAATTCAT
CGATGATATCAGATCTGCCGGTCTCCCTATAGTGAGTCGTATTACTTCCTAGCATAACCCCTTGGGGCCT
CTAAACGGGTCTTGAGGGGTTTTTTGCTTAAGACTGGCCGTCGTTTTACAACGTCGTGACTGGGAAAACA
TCCATGCTAGCGTTAACGCGAGAGTAGGGAACTGCCAGGCATCAAATAAAACGAAAGGCTCAGTCGGAAG
ACTGGGCCTTTCGTTTTATCTGTTGTTTGTCGGTGAACGCTCTCCTGAGTAGGACAAATCCGCCGGGAGC
GGATTTGAACGTTGTGAAGCAACGGCCCGGAGGGTGGCGGGCAGGACGCCCGCCATAAACTGCCAGGCAT
CAAACTAAGCAGAAGGCCATCCTGACGGATGGCCTTTTTGCGTTTCTACAAACTCTTCCTGGCTAGCGGT
ACGCGTATTAATTGCGTTGCGCTCACTGCCCGCTTTCCAGTCGGGAAACCTGTCGTGCCAGCTGCATTAA
TGAATCGGCCAACGCGCGGGGAGAGGCGGTTTGCGTATTGGGCG
Features (pLannotate 1.2.2; 13 found; start..end, strand, type, name):
    184..772     -  rep_origin     ori: high-copy-number ColE1/pMB1/pBR322/pUC origin of replication
    919..1728    -  CDS            KanR: aminoglycoside phosphotransferase; aph(3')-Ia; confers resistance to kanamycin in bacteria or G418 (Geneticin®) in eukaryotes
   1862..1880    +  promoter       T7 promoter: promoter for bacteriophage T7 RNA polymerase
   1888..1931    -  terminator     T7 terminator (fragment): transcription terminator for bacteriophage T7 RNA polymerase
   1938..1956    +  promoter       T7 promoter: promoter for bacteriophage T7 RNA polymerase
   2421..2600    -  CDS            VIM (fragment): VIME_SHEEP - Experimental evidence at transcript level: Swiss-Prot protein existence level 2. Vimentins are class-III intermediate filaments found in various non-epithelial cells, especially mesenchymal cells. Vimentin is attached to the nucleus, endoplasmic reticulum, and mitochondria, either laterally or terminally. From Ovis aries (Sheep).
   2746..2792    -  misc_feature   MCS (fragment): pBluescript multiple cloning site
   2826..2844    -  promoter       T7 promoter: promoter for bacteriophage T7 RNA polymerase
   2849..2896    +  terminator     T7 terminator: transcription terminator for bacteriophage T7 RNA polymerase
   2903..2939    +  CDS            lacZα (fragment): LacZα fragment of β-galactosidase; lacZ fragment
   2986..3029    -  terminator     rrnB T1 terminator: Escherichia coli rrnB; transcription terminator T1 from the E. coli rrnB gene
   3161..3188    +  terminator     rrnB T2 terminator: transcription terminator T2 from the E. coli rrnB gene
   3243..1       -  CDS            lacI (fragment) (across the origin): lac repressor; lacI; The lac repressor binds to the lac operator to inhibit transcription in E. coli. This inhibition can be relieved by adding lactose or isopropyl-β-D-thiogalactopyranoside (IPTG).
