[The description below was written by a language model from this plasmid's Addgene catalogue record and pLannotate feature annotations shown in this document.]
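Description:
Pmo_ifb is a small bacterial plasmid built on the pPR-T4P backbone and intended as a template for riboprobe and double-stranded RNA production in planarian research. It carries an 813 bp fragment of the ifb gene from the planarian Phagocata morgani, inserted by ligation-independent cloning. The sequenced record is about 3.3 kb. It is maintained in E. coli through a high-copy ColE1/pUC-type origin and selected with kanamycin via an aminoglycoside phosphotransferase (KanR) cassette.

The functional core is the insert region flanked by convergent T7 promoters, one on each strand, each backed by a T7 terminator positioned to stop transcription coming through from the opposite side. A third T7 promoter lies just upstream of the forward-facing one. This arrangement lets T7 RNA polymerase transcribe both strands of the insert, yielding complementary RNAs that anneal into dsRNA for RNAi, while transcription of a single strand from a suitable template gives antisense probes for in situ hybridization. The automated annotation labels part of the insert as a vimentin-like fragment on the basis of similarity to a sheep protein. This is consistent with the insert encoding an intermediate-filament-type sequence rather than indicating any mammalian DNA, although the record does not spell out what the gene name stands for. Short remnants of a pBluescript polylinker, lacZα and lacI, along with rrnB T1 and T2 terminators, are backbone leftovers with no stated role.

According to the record, the plasmid belongs to a set of reagents associated with classroom activities exploring regeneration and stem cell biology in planarians, where it serves for gene expression visualization and knockdown experiments.
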