Addgene plasmid #107647: Pmo_ifb
Purpose: In situ hybridization and RNAi studies in planarians
Depositing lab: Alejandro Sánchez. Depositing organization: Stowers Institute for Medical Research. Publication: Hands-On Classroom Activities for Exploring Regeneration and Stem Cell Biology with Planarians. Accorsi A, Williams MM, Ross EJ, Robb SMC, Elliott SA, Tu KC, Sanchez Alvarado A. The American Biology Teacher 79(3):208-223. Mar 2017. 10.1525/abt.2017.79.3.208.
Backbone
  Vector backbone: pPR-T4P
  Backbone size w/o insert (bp): 2636
  Vector type: RNAi ; In situ hybridization
Growth in bacteria
  Bacterial resistance: Kanamycin, 50 μg/mL
  Growth temperature: 37°C
  Growth strain: DH5alpha
  Copy number: Unknown
Gene/Insert
  Gene/Insert name: ifb
  Species: Phagocata morgani
  Insert size (bp): 813
  Cloning method: Ligation Independent Cloning
Terms and licenses: Academic/Nonprofit Terms; Industry Terms: Not Available to Industry
How to cite: Pmo_ifb was a gift from Alejandro Sánchez (Addgene plasmid # 107647 ; http://n2t.net/addgene:107647 ; RRID:Addgene_107647)
