>Addgene plasmid #107647 | Pmo_ifb | depositor full sequence | sequence record 203003 | Full Sequence
ATGCTGCATAGAGTCCAGTCGACGATCATACTCAGACTGAATATCTCGCAGGGCCTGTGCCATTTCATGT
CGCCAGAAGTCTTTGCTCTCCGATGGATCTTTGTAAGCCAATGACGTCAATTCGCGAACCTCCGATTCGT
AGATCTTTTTTAGAAATTCGATTTTGTCTCGTAAGGATTGCACCTCATTTTGAGCCATTATGTGATCAAG
CGTTTCTTTGTCGAGGTCCTTCTTCAATTGGGTAACTTCGTCTTTCAATCGTCCAATCTCTTTATCGTCT
CGTGTTTTTTCGTCTTCCAAACCCATCAATCGTCGACGAAGACTTGTCACTTCATTTTCGTAGTCATTAA
GCTGGGAATTCATTCTGTCTATAGTTTCTTTGTCAGCATTATGTATTTGATTCACTTCACTAAGCTCAAT
CTCTGATTCCTGCAGCAAATCCTCAATAGAATTGATTCTCATCTCCAGTTGCACCTTTGCACCTTCGGCA
GAATCCAAAGATTTCCGCAAGTTATTCATATCATTATCATACTGATCCTTGATTCGTTCAGTTTCTTTGC
CCCATTGATTTTTTAGGTCCACCAATTCGTCGGTCAGGGCTCTATTTTCATCCTCGAGATGCTTTACCTT
GTCTATGTAGTTTGCGAATCGATCATTCAACTCCTGAAGTGCTTGTCGTTCTTTCTCACGACCGTTCATT
AAGGTGCTGACGCCTGATTGTACAATATTAGACGTAGCACCTGAACTGGCATTGACGCCGTAGCTTTTCT
TCATTTCGATTCGTCGAACATTAGTAACACTTTGACCTCCGAC
